>Addgene plasmid #148605 | pAc5.1B-lambdaN-HA-GST-DmRoquin_702-819_AE | depositor full sequence | sequence record 291053 | Full Sequence
CTTCAAGGAATTAATTCTATATTCTAAAAACACAAATGATACTTCTAAAAAAAATCATGAATGGCATCAA
CTCTGAATCAAATCTTTGCAGATGCACCTACTTCTCATTTCCACTGTCACATCATTTTTCCAGATCTCGC
TGCCTGTTATGTGGCCCACAAACCAAGACACGTTTTATGGCCATTAAAGCTGGCTGATCGTCGCCAAACA
CCAAATACATATCAATATGTACATTCGAGAAAGAAGCGATCAAAGAAGCGTCTTCGGGCGAGTAGGAGAA
TGCGGAGGAGAAGGAGAACGAGCTGATCTAGTATCTCTCCACAATCCAATGCCAACTGACCAACTGGCCA
TATTCGGAGCAATTTGAAGCCAATTTCCATCGCCTGGCGATCGCTCCATTCTTGGCTATATGTTTTTCAC
CGTTCCCGGGGCCATTTTCAAAGACTCGTCGGTAAGATAAGATTGTGTCACTCGCTGTCTCTCTTCATTT
GTCGAAGAATGCTGAGGAATTTCGCGATGACGTCGGCGAGTATTTTGAAGAATGAGAATAATTTGTATTT
ATACGAAAATCAGTTAGTGGAATTTTCTACAAAAACATGTTATCTATAGATAATTTTGTTGCAAAATATG
TTGACTATGACAAAGATTGTATGTATATACCTTTAATGTATTCTCATTTTCTTATGTATTTATAATGGCA
ATGATGATACTGATGATATTTTAAGATGATGCCAGACCACAGGCTGATTTCTGCGTCTTTTGCCGAACGC
AGTGCATGTGCGGTTGTTGTTTTTTGGAATAGTTTCAATTTTCGGACTGTCCGCTTTGATTTCAGTTTCT
TGGCTTATTCAAAAAGCAAAGTAAAGCCAAAAAAGCGAGATGGCAATACCAAATGCGGCAAAACGGTAGT
GGAAGGAAAGGGGTGCGGGGCAGCGGAAGGAAGGGTGGGGCGGGGCGTGGCGGGGTCTGTGGCTGGGCGC
GACGTCACCGACGTTGGAGCCACTCCTTTGACCATGTGTGCGTGTGTGTATTATTCGTGTCTCGCCACTC
GCCGGTTGTTTTTTTCTTTTTATCTCGCTCTCTCTAGCGCCATCTCGTACGCATGCTCAACGCACCGCAT
GTTGCCGTGTCCTTTATGCGTCATTTTGGCTCGAAATAGGCAATTATTTAAACAAAGATTAGTCAACGAA
AACGCTAAAATAAATAAGTCTACAATATGGTTACTTATTGCCATGTGTGTGCAGCCAACGATAGCAACAA
AAGCAACAACACAGTGGCTTTCCCTCTTTCACTTTTTGTTTGCAAGCGCGTGCGAGCAAGACGGCACGAC
CGGCAAACGCAATTACGCTGACAAAGAGCAGACGAAGTTTTGGCCGAAAAACATCAAGGCGCCTGATACG
AATGCATTTGCAATAACAATTGCGATATTTAATATTGTTTATGAAGCTGTTTGACTTCAAAACACACAAA
AAAAAAAATAAAACAAATTATTTGAAAGAGAATTAGGAATCGGACAGCTTATCGTTACGGGCTAACAGCA
CACCGAGACGAAATAGCTTACCTGACGTCACAGCCTCTGGAAGAACTGCCGCCAAGCAGAGAGAGAGAGA
AAAAGAGGGAGAGCAGCTTAGACCGCATGTGCTTGTGTGTGAGGCGTCTCTCTCTTCGTCTCCTGTTTGC
GCAAACGCATAGACTGCACTGAGAAAATCGATTACCTATTTTTTATGAATGAATATTTGCACTATTACTA
TTCAAAACTATTAAGATAGCAATCACATTCAATAGCCAAATACTATACCACCTGAGCGATGCAACGAAAT
GATCAATTTGAGCAAAAATGCTGCATATTTAGGACGGCATCATTATAGAAATGCTTCTTGCTGTGTACTT
TTCTCTCGTCTGGCAGCTGTTTCGCCGTTATTGTTAAAACCGGCTTAAGTTAGGTGTGTTTTCTACGACT
AGTGATGCCCCTACTAGAAGATGTGTGTTGCACAAATGTCCCTGAATAACCAATTTGAAGTGCAGATAGC
AGTAAACGTAAGCTAATATGAATATTATTTAACTGTAATGTTTTAATATCGCTGGACATTACTAATAAAC
CCACTATAAACACATGTACATATGTATGTTTTGGCATACAATGAGTAGTTGGGGAAAAAATGTGTAAAAG
CACCGTGACCATCACAGCATAAAGATAACCAGCTGAAGTATCGAATATGAGTAACCCCCAAATTGAATCA
CATGCCGCAACTGATAGGACCCATGGAAGTACACTCTTCATGGCGATATACAAGACACACACAAGCACGA
ACACCCAGTTGCGGAGGAAATTCTCCGTAAATGAAAACCCAATCGGCGAACAATTCATACCCATATATGG
TAAAAGTTTTGAACGCGACTTGAGAGCGGAGAGCATTGCGGCTGATAAGGTTTTAGCGCTAAGCGGGCTT
TATAAAACGGGCTGCGGGACCAGTTTTCATATCACTACCGTTTGAGTTCTTGTGCTGTGTGGATACTCCT
CCCGACACAAAGCCGCTCCATCAGCCAGCAGTCGTCTAATCCAGAGACCCCGGATCGGGGTACCAACATG
GACGCACAAACACGACGACGTGAGCGTCGCGCTGAGAAACAAGCTCAATGGAAAGCTGCAAACGGTGGAT
CTCCTCCACATATGGCTTACCCATACGATGTTCCAGATTACGCTCCTCCAAGCTTGAATTCTATGTCCCC
TATACTAGGTTATTGGAAAATTAAGGGCCTTGTGCAACCCACTCGACTTCTTTTGGAATATCTTGAAGAA
AAATATGAAGAGCATTTGTATGAGCGCGATGAAGGTGATAAATGGCGAAACAAAAAGTTTGAATTGGGTT
TGGAGTTTCCCAATCTTCCTTATTATATTGATGGTGATGTTAAATTAACACAGTCTATGGCCATCATACG
TTATATAGCTGACAAGCACAACATGTTGGGTGGTTGTCCAAAAGAGCGTGCAGAGATTTCAATGCTTGAA
GGAGCGGTTTTGGATATTAGATACGGTGTTTCGAGAATTGCATATAGTAAAGACTTTGAAACTCTCAAAG
TTGATTTTCTTAGCAAGCTACCTGAAATGCTGAAAATGTTCGAAGATCGTTTATGTCATAAAACATATTT
AAATGGTGATCATGTAACCCATCCTGACTTCATGTTGTATGACGCTCTTGATGTTGTTTTATACATGGAC
CCAATGTGCCTGGATGCGTTCCCAAAATTAGTTTGTTTTAAAAAACGTATTGAAGCTATCCCACAAATTG
ATAAGTACTTGAAATCCAGCAAGTATATAGCATGGCCTTTGCAGGGCTGGCAAGCCACGTTTGGTGGTGG
CGACCATCCTCCAAAATCGGTAGGCGGCCGCAATACGGGTAAAGATTCAGCCAACTTTGTACGATCAGAC
TCCATATTGGATGACGATGCGTCCACATTCGATGTGCCCACTGGCTCCTCCATGCTGAGTATCTACGGCC
CGATTTGCCCCAAGAGCAGTACGACCGGCAACTGGAACAACTTTGATCTGGGATATGGCGGCTTCAAGAG
TGACAGAAACGATAGCTTCAATGCCAATAAGCAGCAACAGCCGATGTGGGGCAGGAAACCGCAACTGATG
TCGGAAGACAGTTTCGAGGGCGGCATCGATAGTGGAATGATGCTGCAGCTGGAGAAGAATCTGGTGGACA
TCGTCGATCCCGATGACAGTGGGATCAAGGTGGACTAAGGATCCAGACATGATAAGATACATTGATGAGT
TTGGACAAACCACAACTAGAATGCAGTGAAAAAAATGCTTTATTTGTGAAATTTGTGATGCTATTGCTTT
ATTTGTAACCATTATAAGCTGCAATAAACAAGTTAACAACAACAATTGCATTCATTTTATGTTTCAGGTT
CAGGGGGAGGTGTGGGAGGTTTTTTAAAGCAAGTAAAACCTCTACAAATGTGGTATGGCTGATTATGATC
AGTCGACCGATGCCCTTGAGAGCCTTCAACCCAGTCAGCTCCTTCCGGTGGGCGCGGGGCATGACTATCG
TCGCCGCACTTATGACTGTCTTCTTTATCATGCAACTCGTAGGACAGGTGCCGGCAGCGCTCTGGGTCAT
TTTCGGCGAGGACCGCTTTCGCTGGAGCGCGACGATGATCGGCCTGTCGCTTGCGGTATTCGGAATCTTG
CACGCCCTCGCTCAAGCCTTCGTCACTGGTCCCGCCACCAAACGTTTCGGCGAGAAGCAGGCCATTATCG
CCGGCATGGCGGCCGACGCGCTGGGCTACGTCTTGCTGGCGTTCGCGACGCGAGGCTGGATGGCCTTCCC
CATTATGATTCTTCTCGCTTCCGGCGGCATCGGGATGCCCGCGTTGCAGGCCATGCTGTCCAGGCAGGTA
GATGACGACCATCAGGGACAGCTTCAAGGATCGCTCGCGGCTCTTACCAGCCAGCAAAAGGCCAGGAACC
GTAAAAAGGCCGCGTTGCTGGCGTTTTTCCATAGGCTCCGCCCCCCTGACGAGCATCACAAAAATCGACG
CTCAAGTCAGAGGTGGCGAAACCCGACAGGACTATAAAGATACCAGGCGTTTCCCCCTGGAAGCTCCCTC
GTGCGCTCTCCTGTTCCGACCCTGCCGCTTACCGGATACCTGTCCGCCTTTCTCCCTTCGGGAAGCGTGG
CGCTTTCTCAATGCTCACGCTGTAGGTATCTCAGTTCGGTGTAGGTCGTTCGCTCCAAGCTGGGCTGTGT
GCACGAACCCCCCGTTCAGCCCGACCGCTGCGCCTTATCCGGTAACTATCGTCTTGAGTCCAACCCGGTA
AGACACGACTTATCGCCACTGGCAGCAGCCACTGGTAACAGGATTAGCAGAGCGAGGTATGTAGGCGGTG
CTACAGAGTTCTTGAAGTGGTGGCCTAACTACGGCTACACTAGAAGGACAGTATTTGGTATCTGCGCTCT
GCTGAAGCCAGTTACCTTCGGAAAAAGAGTTGGTAGCTCTTGATCCGGCAAACAAACCACCGCTGGTAGC
GGTGGTTTTTTTGTTTGCAAGCAGCAGATTACGCGCAGAAAAAAAGGATCTCAAGAAGATCCTTTGATCT
TTTCTACGGGGTCTGACGCTCAGTGGAACGAAAACTCACGTTAAGGGATTTTGGTCATGAGATTATCAAA
AAGGATCTTCACCTAGATCCTTTTAAATTAAAAATGAAGTTTTAAATCAATCTAAAGTATATATGAGTAA
ACTTGGTCTGACAGTTACCAATGCTTAATCAGTGAGGCACCTATCTCAGCGATCTGTCTATTTCGTTCAT
CCATAGTTGCCTGACTCCCCGTCGTGTAGATAACTACGATACGGGAGGGCTTACCATCTGGCCCCAGTGC
TGCAATGATACCGCGAGACCCACGCTCACCGGCTCCAGATTTATCAGCAATAAACCAGCCAGCCGGAAGG
GCCGAGCGCAGAAGTGGTCCTGCAACTTTATCCGCCTCCATCCAGTCTATTAATTGTTGCCGGGAAGCTA
GAGTAAGTAGTTCGCCAGTTAATAGTTTGCGCAACGTTGTTGCCATTGCTGCAGGCATCGTGGTGTCACG
CTCGTCGTTTGGTATGGCTTCATTCAGCTCCGGTTCCCAACGATCAAGGCGAGTTACATGATCCCCCATG
TTGTGCAAAAAAGCGGTTAGCTCCTTCGGTCCTCCGATCGTTGTCAGAAGTAAGTTGGCCGCAGTGTTAT
CACTCATGGTTATGGCAGCACTGCATAATTCTCTTACTGTCATGCCATCCGTAAGATGCTTTTCTGTGAC
TGGTGAGTACTCAACCAAGTCATTCTGAGAATAGTGTATGCGGCGACCGAGTTGCTCTTGCCCGGCGTCA
ACACGGGATAATACCGCGCCACATAGCAGAACTTTAAAAGTGCTCATCATTGGAAAACGTTCTTCGGGGC
GAAAACTCTCAAGGATCTTACCGCTGTTGAGATCCAGTTCGATGTAACCCACTCGTGCACCCAACTGATC
TTCAGCATCTTTTACTTTCACCAGCGTTTCTGGGTGAGCAAAAACAGGAAGGCAAAATGCCGCAAAAAAG
GGAATAAGGGCGACACGGAAATGTTGAATACTCATACTCTTCCTTTTTCAATATTATTGAAGCATTTATC
AGGGTTATTGTCTCATGAGCGGATACATATTTGAATGTATTTAGAAAAATAAACAAATAGGGGTTCCGCG
CACATTTCCCCGAAAAGTGCCACCTGACGTCTAAGAAACCATTATTATCATGACATTAACCTATAAAAAT
AGGCGTATCACGAGGCCCTTTCGT
Features (pLannotate 1.2.2; 10 found; start..end, strand, type, name):
     56..2568    +  promoter       Ac5 promoter: Drosophila melanogaster actin 5C promoter
   2588..2653    +  CDS            N (fragment): REGN_LAMBD - Experimental evidence at protein level: Swiss-Prot protein existence level 1. Plays a role as a transcriptional antitermination factor that allows the virus to initiate its lytic phase. Activates expression of the delayed viral early genes by modifying host RNA polymerase (RNAP) into a form that is resistant to termination signals. This antitermination function requires the host NusA protein which serves to stabilize the interaction between antitermination protein N and host RNA polymerase. From Escherichia phage lambda (Bacteriophage lambda).
   2678..2704    +  CDS            3xHA (fragment): three tandem HA epitope tags
   2723..3376    +  CDS            GST26_SCHJA: Experimental evidence at protein level: Swiss-Prot protein existence level 1. GST isoenzymes appear to play a central role in the parasite detoxification system. Other functions are also suspected including a role in increasing the solubility of haematin in the parasite gut. From Schistosoma japonicum (Blood fluke).
   3750..3884    -  polyA_signal   SV40 poly(A) signal: SV40 polyadenylation signal
   3907..3991    -  CDS            large T antigen (fragment): large T antigen from SV40 (simian virus 40)
   3992..4462    +  CDS            TcR (fragment): tetracycline efflux protein; tet; confers resistance to tetracycline
   4506..5094    -  rep_origin     ori: high-copy-number ColE1/pMB1/pBR322/pUC origin of replication
   5265..6125    -  CDS            AmpR: β-lactamase; bla; confers resistance to ampicillin, carbenicillin, and related antibiotics
   6126..6230    -  promoter       AmpR promoter: bla
