[The description below was written by a language model from this plasmid's Addgene catalogue record and pLannotate feature annotations shown in this document.]
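Description:
pAc5.1B-lambdaN-HA-GST-DmRoquin_702-819_AE is a 6,324 nt insect expression plasmid. The catalogue lists the backbone as unknown, but the name and annotated features point to a pAc5.1-type vector. It is propagated in E. coli through a ColE1/pUC-type origin and selected with ampicillin via the bla gene and its promoter. The catalogue lists it as low copy, although the annotated origin is of the type usually described as high copy. Short fragments annotated as tetracycline resistance and SV40 large T antigen appear to be non-functional backbone remnants. No marker for selection in insect cells is annotated.

The expression cassette is driven by the Drosophila actin 5C promoter, which gives strong constitutive transcription in Drosophila cultured cells, and it ends in an SV40 polyadenylation signal. The open reading frame begins with a short fragment of the bacteriophage lambda N protein, followed by an HA epitope (annotated as a partial 3xHA match) and Schistosoma japonicum glutathione S-transferase. The Roquin insert was not annotated by the feature tool. It presumably lies in the unannotated interval between GST and the poly(A) signal, and it corresponds to residues 702–819 of Drosophila melanogaster Roquin (roq, CG16807), taken from isoform C. The meaning of the "AE" suffix is not explained in the record.

The lambda N peptide binds boxB RNA hairpins, so fusions of this kind are typically used to tether a protein to a boxB-containing reporter mRNA and test its effect on that transcript. The HA tag allows detection, and GST likely serves as a carrier for the small fragment. The associated publication concerns recruitment of the CCR4-NOT complex by Roquin through a CAF40-binding motif, which fits this use, though the record states only insect expression as the purpose.
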