Addgene plasmid #148605: pAc5.1B-lambdaN-HA-GST-DmRoquin_702-819_AE
Purpose: Insect Expression of DmRoquin_702-819
Depositing lab: Elisa Izaurralde. Depositing organization: Max Planck Institute for Developmental Biology. Publication: A CAF40-binding motif facilitates recruitment of the CCR4-NOT complex to mRNAs targeted by Drosophila Roquin. Sgromo A, Raisch T, Bawankar P, Bhandari D, Chen Y, Kuzuoglu-Ozturk D, Weichenrieder O, Izaurralde E. Nat Commun. 2017 Feb 6;8:14307. doi: 10.1038/ncomms14307. PubMed 28165457.
Backbone
  Vector backbone: Unknown
  Vector type: Insect Expression
Growth in bacteria
  Bacterial resistance: Ampicillin, 100 μg/mL
  Growth temperature: 37°C
  Growth strain: DH5alpha
  Copy number: Low Copy
Gene/Insert
  Gene/Insert name: DmRoquin_702-819
  Species: D. melanogaster (fly)
  Entrez Gene: roq (a.k.a. CG16807, Dmel\CG16807, NEST:bs21b12)
  Cloning method: Unknown
Terms and licenses: Academic/Nonprofit Terms; Industry Terms: Not Available to Industry
Depositor comments: ORF extracted from isoform C NCBI:NM_001275011.1 Plasmids from this collection were made available to the research community and donated after the lab closed. Please note that the sequence provided by the depositing laboratory may be theoretical/predicted or based on Sanger sequencing results. There may be discrepancies between sequencing results obtained by Addgene and the depositor sequence. If an Addgene verified sequence is not available, please contact before placing your order to request that our lab fully sequence the plasmid.
How to cite: pAc5.1B-lambdaN-HA-GST-DmRoquin_702-819_AE was a gift from Elisa Izaurralde (Addgene plasmid # 148605 ; http://n2t.net/addgene:148605 ; RRID:Addgene_148605)
